>Addgene plasmid #223373 | pYPQAT01 | addgene full sequence | sequence record 454171 | Addgene NGS Result
CCATCCGGCCCGGTACAAATCGGCGCGGCGCTGGGTGATGACCTGGTGGAGAAGTTGAAGGCCGCGCAGG
CCGCCCAGCGGCAACGCATCGAGGCAGAAGCACGCCCCGGTGAATCGTGGCAAGCGGCCGCTGATCGAAT
CCGCAAAGAATCCCGGCAACCGCCGGCAGCCGGTGCGCCGTCGATTAGGAAGCCGCCCAAGGGCGACGAG
CAACCAGATTTTTTCGTTCCGATGCTCTATGACGTGGGCACCCGCGATAGTCGCAGCATCATGGACGTGG
CCGTTTTCCGTCTGTCGAAGCGTGACCGACGAGCTGGCGAGGTGATCCGCTACGAGCTTCCAGACGGGCA
CGTAGAGGTTTCCGCAGGGCCGGCCGGCATGGCCAGTGTGTGGGATTACGACCTGGTACTGATGGCGGTT
TCCCATCTAACCGAATCCATGAACCGATACCGGGAAGGGAAGGGAGACAAGCCCGGCCGCGTGTTCCGTC
CACACGTTGCGGACGTACTCAAGTTCTGCCGGCGAGCCGATGGCGGAAAGCAGAAAGACGACCTGGTAGA
AACCTGCATTCGGTTAAACACCACGCACGTTGCCATGCAGCGTACGAAGAAGGCCAAGAACGGCCGCCTG
GTGACGGTATCCGAGGGTGAAGCCTTGATTAGCCGCTACAAGATCGTAAAGAGCGAAACCGGGCGGCCGG
AGTACATCGAGATCGAGCTAGCTGATTGGATGTACCGCGAGATCACAGAAGGCAAGAACCCGGACGTGCT
GACGGTTCACCCCGATTACTTTTTGATCGATCCCGGCATCGGCCGTTTTCTCTACCGCCTGGCACGCCGC
GCCGCAGGCAAGGCAGAAGCCAGATGGTTGTTCAAGACGATCTACGAACGCAGTGGCAGCGCCGGAGAGT
TCAAGAAGTTCTGTTTCACCGTGCGCAAGCTGATCGGGTCAAATGACCTGCCGGAGTACGATTTGAAGGA
GGAGGCGGGGCAGGCTGGCCCGATCCTAGTCATGCGCTACCGCAACCTGATCGAGGGCGAAGCATCCGCC
GGTTCCTAATGTACGGAGCAGATGCTAGGGCAAATTGCCCTAGCAGGGGAAAAAGGTCGAAAAGGTCTGT
TTCCTGTGGATAGCACGTACATTGGGAACCCAAAGCCGTACATTGGGAACCGGAACCCGTACATTGGGAA
CCCAAAGCCGTACATTGGGAACCGGTCACACATGTAAGTGACTGATATAAAAGAGAAAAAAGGCGATTTT
TCCGCCTAAAACTCTTTAAAACTTATTAAAACTCTTAAAACCCGCCTGGCCTGTGCATAACTGTCTGGCC
AGCGCACAGCCGAAGAGCTGCAAAAAGCGCCTACCCTTCGGTCGCTGCGCTCCCTACGCCCCGCCGCTTC
GCGTCGGCCTATCGCGGCCGCTGGCCGCTCAAAAATGGCTGGCCTACGGCCAGGCAATCTACCAGGGCGC
GGACAAGCCGCGCCGTCGCCACTCGACCGCCGGCGCCCACATCAAGGCACCCTGCCTCGCGCGTTTCGGT
GATGACGGTGAAAACCTCTGACACATGCAGCTCCCGGAGACGGTCACAGCTTGTCTGTAAGCGGATGCCG
GGAGCAGACAAGCCCGTCAGGGCGCGTCAGCGGGTGTTGGCGGGTGTCGGGGCGCAGCCATGACCCAGTC
ACGTAGCGATAGCGGAGTGTATACTGGCTTAACTATGCGGCATCAGAGCAGATTGTACTGAGAGTGCACC
ATATGCGGTGTGAAATACCGCACAGATGCGTAAGGAGAAAATACCGCATCAGGCGCTCTTCCGCTTCCTC
GCTCACTGACTCGCTGCGCTCGGTCGTTCGGCTGCGGCGAGCGGTATCAGCTCACTCAAAGGCGGTAATA
CGGTTATCCACAGAATCAGGGGATAACGCAGGAAAGAACATGTGAGCAAAAGGCCAGCAAAAGGCCAGGA
ACCGTAAAAAGGCCGCGTTGCTGGCGTTTTTCCATAGGCTCCGCCCCCCTGACGAGCATCACAAAAATCG
ACGCTCAAGTCAGAGGTGGCGAAACCCGACAGGACTATAAAGATACCAGGCGTTTCCCCCTGGAAGCTCC
CTCGTGCGCTCTCCTGTTCCGACCCTGCCGCTTACCGGATACCTGTCCGCCTTTCTCCCTTCGGGAAGCG
TGGCGCTTTCTCATAGCTCACGCTGTAGGTATCTCAGTTCGGTGTAGGTCGTTCGCTCCAAGCTGGGCTG
TGTGCACGAACCCCCCGTTCAGCCCGACCGCTGCGCCTTATCCGGTAACTATCGTCTTGAGTCCAACCCG
GTAAGACACGACTTATCGCCACTGGCAGCAGCCACTGGTAACAGGATTAGCAGAGCGAGGTATGTAGGCG
GTGCTACAGAGTTCTTGAAGTGGTGGCCTAACTACGGCTACACTAGAAGGACAGTATTTGGTATCTGCGC
TCTGCTGAAGCCAGTTACCTTCGGAAAAAGAGTTGGTAGCTCTTGATCCGGCAAACAAACCACCGCTGGT
AGCGGTGGTTTTTTTGTTTGCAAGCAGCAGATTACGCGCAGAAAAAAAGGATCTCAAGAAGATCCTTTGA
TCTTTTCTACGGGGTCTGACGCTCAGTGGAACGAAAACTCACGTTAAGGGATTTTGGTCATGCATTCTAG
GTACTAAAACAATTCATCCAGTAAAATATAATATTTTATTTTCTCCCAATCAGGCTTGATCCCCAGTAAG
TCAAAAAATAGCTCGACATACTGTTCTTCCCCGATATCCTCCCTGATCGACCGGACGCAGAAGGCAATGT
CATACCACTTGTCCGCCCTGCCGCTTCTCCCAAGATCAATAAAGCCACTTACTTTGCCATCTTTCACAAA
GATGTTGCTGTCTCCCAGGTCGCCGTGGGAAAAGACAAGTTCCTCTTCGGGCTTTTCCGTCTTTAAAAAA
TCATACAGCTCGCGCGGATCTTTAAATGGAGTGTCTTCTTCCCAGTTTTCGCAATCCACATCGGCCAGAT
CGTTATTCAGTAAGTAATCCAATTCGGCTAAGCGGCTGTCTAAGCTATTCGTATAGGGACAATCCGATAT
GTCGATGGAGTGAAAGAGCCTGATGCACTCCGCATACAGCTCGATAATCTTTTCAGGGCTTTGTTCATCT
TCATACTCTTCCGAGCAAAGGACGCCATCGGCCTCACTCATGAGCAGATTGCTCCAGCCATCATGCCGTT
CAAAGTGCAGGACCTTTGGAACAGGCAGCTTTCCTTCCAGCCATAGCATCATGTCCTTTTCCCGTTCCAC
ATCATAGGTGGTCCCTTTATACCGGCTGTCCGTCATTTTTAAATATAGGTTTTCATTTTCTCCCACCAGC
TTATATACCTTAGCAGGAGACATTCCTTCCGTATCTTTTACGCAGCGGTATTTTTCGATCAGTTTTTTCA
ATTCCGGTGATATTCTCATTTTAGCCATTTATTATTTCCTTCCTCTTTTCTACAGTATTTAAAGATACCC
CAAGAAGCTAAGGAAGGTGCGAATAAGCGGGGAAATTCTTCTCGGCTGACTCAGTCATTTCATTTCTTCA
TGTTTGAGCCGATTTTTTCTCCCGTAAATGCCTTGAATCAGCCTATTTAGACCGTTTCTTCGCCATTTAA
GGCGTTATCCCCAGTTTTTA
[978 nt withheld, positions 3661-4638]
GATGAACCCTGTTCTATGGCTCCAGATGACAAACATGATCTCATATCAGGGACTTGTTCGCACCTTCCCT
AATTATAACAAGACGAACTCCAATTCACTGTTCCTTGCATTCTAAAACCTTAAATACCAGAAAACAGCTT
TTTCAAAGTTGTTTTCAAAGTTGGCGTATAACATAGTATCGACGGAGCCGATTTTGAAACCGCGGTGATC
ACAGGCAGCAACGCTCTGTCATCGTTACAATCAACATGCTACCCTCCGCGAGATCATCCGTGTTTCAAAC
CCGGCAGCTTAGTTGCCGTTCTTCCGAATAGCATCGGTAACATGAGCAAAGTCTGCCGCCTTACAACGGC
TCTCCCGCTGACGCCGTCCCGGACTGATGGGCTGCCTGTATCGAGTGGTGATTTTGTGCCGAGCTGCCGG
TCGGGGAGCTGTTGGCTGGCTGGTGGCAGGATATATTGTGGTGTAAACAAATTGACGCTTAGACAACTTA
ATAACACATTGCGGACGTTTTTAATGTACTGAATTAACGCCGAATTAATTCGGGGGATCTGGATTTTAGT
ACTGGATTTTGGTTTTAGGAATTAGAAATTTTATTGATAGAAGTATTTTACAAATACAAATACATACTAA
GGGTTTCTTATATGCTCAACACATGAGCGAAACCCTATAGGAACCCTAATTCCCTTATCTGGGAACTACT
CACACATTATTATGGAGAAACTCGAGCTTGTCGATCGACAGATCCCGGTCGGCATCTACTCTATTTCTTT
GCCCTCGGACGAGTGCTGGGGCGTCGGTTTCCACTATCGGCGAGTACTTCTACACAGCCATCGGTCCAGA
CGGCCGCGCTTCTGCGGGCGATTTGTGTACGCCCGACAGTCCCGGCTCCGGATCGGACGATTGCGTCGCA
TCGACCCTGCGCCCAAGCTGCATCATCGAAATTGCCGTCAACCAAGCTCTGATAGAGTTGGTCAAGACCA
ATGCGGAGCATATACGCCCGGAGTCGTGGCGATCCTGCAAGCTCCGGATGCCTCCGCTCGAAGTAGCGCG
TCTGCTGCTCCATACAAGCCAACCACGGCCTCCAGAAGAAGATGTTGGCGACCTCGTATTGGGAATCCCC
GAACATCGCCTCGCTCCAGTCAATGACCGCTGTTATGCGGCCATTGTCCGTCAGGACATTGTTGGAGCCG
AAATCCGCGTGCACGAGGTGCCGGACTTCGGGGCAGTCCTCGGCCCAAAGCATCAGCTCATCGAGAGCCT
GCGCGACGGACGCACTGACGGTGTCGTCCATCACAGTTTGCCAGTGATACACATGGGGATCAGCAATCGC
GCATATGAAATCACGCCATGTAGTGTATTGACCGATTCCTTGCGGTCCGAATGGGCCGAACCCGCTCGTC
TGGCTAAGATCGGCCGCAGCGATCGCATCCATAGCCTCCGCGACCGGTTGTAGAACAGCGGGCAGTTCGG
TTTCAGGCAGGTCTTGCAACGTGACACCCTGTGAACGGCGGGAGATGCAATAGGTCAGGCTCTCGCTAAA
CTCCCCAATGTCAAGCACTTCCGGAATCGGGAGCGCGGCCGATGCAAAGTGCCGATAAACATAACGATCT
TTGTAGAAACCATCGGCGCAGCTATTTACCCGCAGGACATATCCACGCCCTCCTACATCGAAGCTGAAAG
CACGAGATTCTTCGCCCTCCGAGAGCTGCATCAGGTCGGAGACGCTGTCGAACTTTTCGATCAGAAACTT
CTCGACAGACGTCGCGGTGAGTTCAGGCTTTTTCATATCTCATTGCCCCCCGGATCTGCGAAAGCTCGAG
AGAGATAGATTTGTAGAGAGAGACTGGTGATTTCAGCGTGTCCTCTCCAAATGAAATGAACTTCCTTATA
TAGAGGAAGGGTCTTGCGAAGGATAGTGGGATTGTGCGTCATCCCTTACGTCAGTGGAGATATCACATCA
ATCCACTTGCTTTGAAGACGTGGTTGGAACGTCTTCTTTTTCCACGATGCTCCTCGTGGGTGGGGGTCCA
TCTTTGGGACCACTGTCGGCAGAGGCATCTTGAACGATAGCCTTTCCTTTATCGCAATGATGGCATTTGT
AGGTGCCACCTTCCTTTTCTACTGTCCTTTTGATGAAGTGACAGATAGCTGGGCAATGGAATCCGAGGAG
GTTTCCCGATATTACCCTTTGTTGAAAAGTCTCAATAGCCCTTTGGTCTTCTGAGACTGTATCTTTGATA
TTCTTGGAGTAGACGAGAGTGTCGTGCTCCACCATGTTCACATCAATCCACTTGCTTTGAAGACGTGGTT
GGAACGTCTTCTTTTTCCACGATGCTCCTCGTGGGTGGGGGTCCATCTTTGGGACCACTGTCGGCAGAGG
CATCTTGAACGATAGCCTTTCCTTTATCGCAATGATGGCATTTGTAGGTGCCACCTTCCTTTTCTACTGT
CCTTTTGATGAAGTGACAGATAGCTGGGCAATGGAATCCGAGGAGGTTTCCCGATATTACCCTTTGTTGA
AAAGTCTCAATAGCCCTTTGGTCTTCTGAGACTGTATCTTTGATATTCTTGGAGTAGACGAGAGTGTCGT
GCTCCACCATGTTGGCAAGCTGCTCTAGCCAATACGCAAACCGCCTCTCCCCGCGCGTTGGCCGATTCAT
TAATGCAGCTGGCACGACAGGTTTCCCGACTGGAAAGCGGGCAGTGAGCGCAACGCAATTAATGTGAGTT
AGCTCACTCATTAGGCACCCCAGGCTTTACACTTTATGCTTCCGGCTCGTATGTTGTGTGGAATTGTGAG
CGGATAACAATTTCACACAGGAAACAGCTATGACATGATTACGAATTCCCGATCTAGTAACATAGATGAC
ACCGCGCGCGATAATTTATCCTAGTTTGCGCGCTATATTTTGTTTTCTATCGCGTATTAAATGTATAATT
GCGGGACTCTAATCATAAAAACCCATCTCATAAATAACGTCATGCATTACATGTTAATTATTACATGCTT
AACGTAATTCAACAGAAATTATATGATAATCATCGCAAGACCGGCAACAGGATTCAATCTTAAGAAACTT
TATTGCCAAATGTTTGAACGATCGGGGAAATTCGAGCTCCACCGCGGTGGCGGCCGCTCTAGAACTAGTT
AATTAAGAATTATCGAACCACTTTGTACAAGAAAGCTGGGTCGAATTCGCCCTTACTAGTTCACAATGTT
TTAATTTAGGCTCATTATAGATTCTAGTTCCAAAATTCAAGAATTATCTCTAAATCAGTCATGAAAGACA
TTCACATGGATGTTGGTTTGTTCTAGGTTTTCAATATCTACAATGATCGATATACAAATTTAAGTTTATG
GCAAAAAAAAGAAAAAAGGAAAGGGAAAAAAAAGCACCGACTCGGTGCCACTTTTTCAAGTTGATAACGG
ACTAGCCTTATTTTAACTTGCTATTTCTAGCTCTAAAACAGAGACCACCGGTGGAAAGCGGGCAGTGAGC
GCAACGCAATTAATGTGAGTTAGCTCACTCATTAGGCACCCCAGGCTTTACACTTTATGCTTCCGGCTCG
TATGTTGTGTGGAATTGTGAGCGGATAACAATTTCACACAGGAAACAGCTATGACCATGATTACGCCAAG
CGCGCAATTAACCCTCACTAAAGGGAACAAAAGCTGGAGGACCTCGAGGGGGGGCCCGGTACCCAATTCG
CCCTATAGTGAGTCGTATTACGCGCGCTCACTGGCCGTCGTTTTACAACGTCGTGACTGGGAAAACCCTG
GCGTTACCCAACTTAATCGCCTTGCAGCACATCCCCCTTTCGCCAGCTGGCGTAATAGCGAAGAGGCCCG
CACCGATCGCCCTTCCCAACAGTTGCGCAGCCTGAATGGCGAATGGGACGCGCCCTGTAGCGGCGCCGGT
CTCTGACCAATGGTGCTCCCTCAGTGTTATATATACAACAAGATTTGTTTAGATTTGAGCGATGTGGGAG
AAATTAGGAGCTTATATGAAACGCATACATGGGTACTGGGCATGGGTATTAGTGAATATATGGACGATAG
CCCATTAAATTACATAAAAAGCCCACTTATCTTATTGCTCGATATAAGCTCCGTATATAAACGGAAGTTG
ATCCTAAAAGTTCACTTGTTTCGTCCAACATAGCCAAAACAGATGTTCTTAAACCCAGACGCCATTTGTT
TGATTCAGTTATCCATCACAGGCTGAGCCATAAGAAAAATTTAAAGTAAATAGGATCCTGCGTTATCTAG
AGGGAACGCCATGGGGCAACTTTTGTATACAAAGTTGCGAATTCGCCCTTTCCGGTAAGCTTATCTAGAG
TTCCGGAACAATTGGCAAGTCATAAAATGCATTAAAAAATATTTTCATACTCAACTACAAATCCATGAGT
ATAACTATAATTATAAAGCAATGATTAGAATCTGACAAGGATTCTGGAAAATTACATAAAGGAAAGTTCA
TAAATGTCTAAAACACAAGAGGACATACTTGTATTCAGTAACATTTGCAGCTTTTCTAGGTCTGAAAATA
TATTTGTTGCCTAGTGAATAAGCATAATGGTACAACTACAAGTGTTTTACTCCTCATATTAACTTCGGTC
ATTAGAGGCCACGATTTGACACATTTTTACTCAAAACAAAATGTTTGCATATCTCTTATAATTTCAAATT
CAACACACAACAAATAAGAGAAAAAACAAATAATATTAATTTGAGAATGAACAAAAGGACCATATCATTC
ATTAACTCTTCTCCATCCATTTCCATTTCACAGTTCGATAGCGAAAACCGAATAAAAAACACAGTAAATT
ACAAGCACAACAAATGGTACAAGAAAAACAGTTTTCCCAATGCCATAATACTCAAACTCAGTAGGATTCT
GGTGTGTGCGCAATGAAACTGATGCATTGAACTTGACGAACGTTGTCGAAACCGATGATACGAACGAAAG
CTCTGAGCTCACTTCTTCTTCTTCGCCTGCCCCGCCTTCTTCGTCGCCGCTGGCCGCTTGTCGCCCCCGA
GCTGAGACAGGTCGATGCGCGTCTCGTAGAGGCCGGTAATCGACTGGTGGATGAGGGTCGCGTCCAGGAC
CTCCTTAGTGCTTGTGTACCTCTTGCGATCGATAGTTGTGTCGAAGTACTTGAAAGCAGCAGGGGCGCCG
AGGTTCGTCAGGGTGAAGAGATGAATGATATTCTCAGCCTGCTCCCTGATTGGCTTGTCGCGGTGCTTGT
TGTACGCGGAGAGGACCTTATCCAGATTCGCGTCGGCCAGGATCACGCGCTTGGAGAACTCGGAAATCTG
CTCAATGATCTCGTCGAGGTAATGCTTGTGCTGCTCGACGAACAGCTGCTTCTGCTCGTTGTCCTCGGGG
CTGCCCTTGAGCTTCTCGTAGTGGGAGGCCAGGTAGAGGAAGTTCACATACTTGGACGGCAGAGCCAGCT
CGTTCCCCTTCTGCAGCTCGCCAGCGGAAGCCAGCATCCGCTTCCTGCCGTTCTCCAGCTCGAAGAGTGA
GTACTTGGGGAGCTTAATGATCAGGTCCTTCTTCACCTCCTTGTAGCCCTTCGCCTCCAGGAAATCGATC
GGGTTCTTCTCGAAGCTGGAGCGCTCCATAATCGTGATCCCCAGCAGCTCCTTCACGCTCTTGAGCTTCT
TGGACTTGCCCTTCTCAACCTTCGCCACAACCAGGACCGAGTAGGCCACAGTGGGGCTGTCGAACCCGCC
GTACTTCTTCGGATCCCAGTCCTTCTTGCGGGCGATGAGCTTGTCGCTGTTCCGCTTAGGCAGAATTGAC
TCCTTAGAGAACCCGCCAGTCTGGACCTCTGTCTTCTTGACGATATTCACTTGTGGCATGGAGAGAACCT
TCCTGACGGTCGCGAAATCCCTGCCCTTGTCCCACACGATCTCCCCCGTCTCGCCGTTCGTCTCGATGAG
GGGGCGCTTCCGGATCTCGCCATTGGCCAGAGTGATCTCTGTCTTGAAGAAATTCATAATGTTAGAGTAG
AAGAAGTACTTGGCGGTAGCCTTGCCAATCTCCTGCTCCGACTTGGCGATCATCTTCCTCACATCGTAAA
CCTTGTAGTCCCCGTACACGAACTCGCTCTCGAGCTTTGGGTACTTCTTGATCAGAGCTGTGCCGACCAC
CGCGTTCAGGTACGCGTCATGGGCATGGTGGTAATTGTTGATCTCCCGAACCTTGTAGAACTGGAAATCC
TTCCTGAAGTCGGAGACGAGCTTTGACTTCAGGGTGATGACCTTCACCTCGCGGATCAGCTTGTCATTCT
CATCGTACTTAGTGTTCATCCGTGAGTCGAGAATCTGCGCAACGTGCTTAGTGATCTGCCGTGTCTCGAC
CAGCTGCCTCTTGATGAAGCCCGCCTTGTCCAGCTCAGAGAGCCCGCCCCTCTCAGCCTTTGTGAGGTTA
TCGAACTTCCGCTGCGTGATCAGCTTGGCATTCAGGAGCTGGCGCCAGTAGTTCTTCATCTTCTTAACGA
CCTCCTCTGAAGGAACATTATCAGACTTGCCCCGGTTCTTGTCCGACCTGGTGAGGACCTTGTTGTCAAT
GGAGTCATCCTTCAGGAATGACTGTGGAACGATATGATCGACGTCGTAATCGCTGAGCCTGTTAATATCC
AGCTCCTGGTCCACATACATATCGCGGCCATTCTGGAGGTAGTACAGGTAGAGCTTCTCATTCTGCAGCT
GCGTGTTCTCCACCGGGTGCTCCTTGAGGATCTGGGACCCCAGCTCCTTAATGCCCTCCTCGATCCTCTT
CATCCTCTCGCGTGAGTTCTTCTGGCCCTTCTGCGTGGTCTGATTCTCCCGGGCCATCTCAATGACGATG
TTCTCAGGCTTGTGCCTGCCCATGACCTTCACCAGCTCGTCCACAACCTTCACGGTCTGCAGAATCCCCT
TCTTGATAGCTGGCGAGCCAGCGAGGTTCGCGATATGCTCGTGCAGCGAGTCCCCCTGGCCGCTCACCTG
AGCCTTCTGGATATCCTCCTTGAATGTGAGGCTGTCATCGTGAATCAGCTGCATGAAATTGCGGTTCGCG
AAGCCATCGCTCTTCAGGAAGTCGAGGATCGTCTTCCCGGACTGCTTGTCCCGAATGCCGTTGATGAGCT
TCCTGCTCAGCCTCCCCCAGCCGGTGTACCTCCTCCTCTTGAGCTGCTTCATGACCTTGTCATCGAAGAG
ATGGGCGTAAGTCTTCAGGCGCTCCTCGATCATCTCCCGGTCCTCGAACAGAGTGAGTGTCAGCACAATG
TCCTCGAGGATATCCTCATTCTCCTCGTTGTCCAGGAAGTCCTTATCCTTAATGATCTTCAGGAGATCGT
GGTAGGTCCCCAGGGAGGCGTTGAAGCGGTCCTCAACGCCAGAGATCTCGACCGAATCGAAGCACTCAAT
CTTCTTGAAGTAGTCCTCCTTGAGCTGCTTAACCGTGACCTTCCGGTTGGTCTTGAACAGGAGGTCCACG
ATGGCCTTCTTCTGCTCCCCAGACAGGAAAGCCGGCTTCCTCATGCCCTCGGTCACATACTTCACCTTAG
TCAGCTCGTTGTAGACTGTGAAGTACTCGTACAGGAGCGAGTGCTTAGGGAGCACCTTCTCATTTGGCAG
GTTCTTGTCGAAATTCGTCATCCTCTCGATGAACGACTGAGCGCTAGCGCCCTTGTCGACCACCTCCTCG
AAGTTCCACGGCGTGATCGTCTCCTCTGACTTGCGGGTCATCCAAGCGAAGCGGGAGTTGCCCCTAGCGA
GTGGGCCGACGTAGTACGGGATCCTGAAAGTCAGAATCTTCTCGATCTTCTCGCGGTTATCCTTGAGGAA
AGGGTAGAAGTCCTCCTGCCTCCTCAGGATAGCGTGCAGCTCCCCGAGATGAATCTGGTGTGGGATGCTG
CCGTTATCGAATGTCCGCTGCTTCCTCAGGAGGTCCTCGCGATTGAGCTTCACCAGCAGCTCCTCCGTGC
CGTCCATCTTCTCCAGAATCGGCTTGATGAACTTGTAGAACTCCTCCTGAGAGGCCCCGCCGTCAATGTA
CCCAGCGTAGCCGTTCTTCGACTGATCGAAGAAGATCTCCTTGTACTTCTCGGGGAGCTGCTGCCTGACC
AGCGCCTTCAGGAGGGTCAGATCCTGATGGTGCTCGTCGTAGCGCTTGATCATGGAGGCTGAGAGCGGAG
CCTTCGTAATCTCGGTGTTCACCCTGAGAATATCAGACAGGAGGATGGCGTCCGACAGATTCTTGGCAGC
GAGGAACAGGTCCGCGTACTGATCGCCGATCTGGGCCAGGAGGTTATCCAGGTCATCGTCGTATGTGTCC
TTGGAGAGCTGCAGCTTGGCGTCCTCAGCGAGATCGAAATTCGACTTGAAGTTGGGCGTGAGCCCCAGGC
TGAGCGCAATGAGATTCCCGAACAGGCCGTTCTTCTTCTCGCCCGGCAGCTGGGCGATCAGGTTCTCGAG
GCGCCGAGACTTCGAGAGCCTAGCGGACAGGATAGCCTTCGCGTCGACGCCTGACGCATTAATGGGGTTC
TCCTCGAAGAGCTGGTTGTACGTCTGCACGAGCTGGATGAACAGCTTGTCAACATCGCTATTGTCCGGGT
TGAGATCCCCCTCGATCAGGAAATGGCCCCTGAACTTAATCATGTGGGCCAGAGCGAGGTAGATCAGGCG
GAGGTCCGCCTTATCTGTGGAGTCCACGAGCTTCTTCCGCAGATGGTAGATCGTAGGGTACTTCTCGTGG
TAGGCAACCTCGTCGACAATGTTGCCGAAGATTGGATGCCGCTCGTGCTTCTTATCCTCCTCCACGAGGA
ATGACTCCTCCAGCCTGTGGAAGAAAGAATCGTCAACCTTCGCCATCTCGTTGGAGAAAATCTCCTGCAG
GTAGCAGATGCGATTCTTCCTGCGCGTGTACCGCCTGCGGGCGGTGCGCTTGAGCCGCGTAGCCTCAGCC
GTCTCGCCGCTGTCGAACAGGAGAGCGCCAATGAGATTCTTCTTGATGGAATGCCGATCGGTGTTGCCCA
GGACCTTGAACTTCTTTGAGGGCACCTTGTACTCGTCGGTGATCACGGCCCAGCCAACAGAGTTAGTCCC
AATATCGAGGCCGATCGAGTACTTCTTGTCAGCAGCTGGCACCCCGTGGATGCCAACCTTCCTCTTCTTC
TTCGGAGCCATCTTGTCATCATCATCCTTGTAATCAATGTCGTGGTCCTTGTAATCCCCGTCGTGGTCCT
TGTAATCCATGGTGAAGGGCGAATTCGGAGCCTGCTTTTTTGTACAAACTTGTTTGATAGCTTGGCGCGC
CTCGAGGGGGGGCCCGGTACCCTGTTAATCAGAAAAACTCAGATTAATCTACAAATTCGATCGCACAAAC
TAGAAACTAACACCAGATCTAGATAGAAATCACAAATCGAAGAGTAATTATTCGACAAAACTCAAATTAT
TTGAACAAATCGGATGATATCTATGAAACCCTAATCGAGAATTAAGATGATATCTAACGATCAAACCCAG
AAAATCGTCTTCGATCTAAGATTAACAGAATCTAAACCAAAGAACATATACGAAATTGGGATCGAACGAA
AACAAAATCGAAGATTTTGAGAGAATAAGGAACACAGAAATTTACCTTGATCACGGTAGAGAGAATTGAG
AGAAAGTTTTTAAGATTTTGAGAAATTGAAATCTGAATTGTGAAGAAGAAGAGCTCTTTGGGTATTGTTT
TATAGAAGAAGAAGAAGAAAAGACGAGGACGACTAGGTCACGAGAAAGCTAAGGCGGTGAAGCAATAGCT
AATAATAAAATGACACGTGTATTGAGCGTTGTTTACACGCAAAGTTGTTTTTGGCTAATTGCCTTATTTT
TAGGTTGAGGAAAAGTATTTGTGCTTTGAGTTGATAAACACGACTCGTGTGTGCCGGCTGCAACCACTTT
GACGCCGTTTATTACTGACTCGTCGAAAGCTTGGCACTGGCCGTCGTTTTACAACGTCGTGACTGGGAAA
ACCCTGGCGTTACCCAACTTAATCGCCTTGCAGCACATCCCCCTTTCGCCAGCTGGCGTAATAGCGAAGA
GGCCCGCACCGATCGCCCTTCCCAACAGTTGCGCAGCCTGAATGGCGAATGCTAGAGCAGCTTGAGCTTG
GATCAGATTGTCGTTTCCCGCCTTCAGTTTAAACTATCAGTGTTTGACAGGATATATTGGCGGGTAAACC
TAAGAGAAAAGAGCGTTTATTAGAATAATCGGATATTTAAAAGGGCGTGAAAAGGTTTATCCGTTCGTCC
ATTTGTATGTGCATGCCAACCACAGGGTTCCCCTCGGGATCAAAGTACTTTGATCCAACCCCTCCGCTGC
TATAGTGCAGTCGGCTTCTGACGTTCAGTGCAGCCGTCTTCTGAAAACGACATGTCGCACAAGTCCTAAG
TTACGCGACAGGCTGCCGCCCTGCCCTTTTCCTGGCGTTTTCTTGTCGCGTGTTTTAGTCGCATAAAGTA
GAATACTTGCGACTAGAACCGGAGACATTACGCCATGAACAAGAGCGCCGCCGCTGGCCTGCTGGGCTAT
GCCCGCGTCAGCACCGACGACCAGGACTTGACCAACCAACGGGCCGAACTGCACGCGGCCGGCTGCACCA
AGCTGTTTTCCGAGAAGATCACCGGCACCAGGCGCGACCGCCCGGAGCTGGCCAGGATGCTTGACCACCT
ACGCCCTGGCGACGTTGTGACAGTGACCAGGCTAGACCGCCTGGCCCGCAGCACCCGCGACCTACTGGAC
ATTGCCGAGCGCATCCAGGAGGCCGGCGCGGGCCTGCGTAGCCTGGCAGAGCCGTGGGCCGACACCACCA
CGCCGGCCGGCCGCATGGTGTTGACCGTGTTCGCCGGCATTGCCGAGTTCGAGCGTTCCCTAATCATCGA
CCGCACCCGGAGCGGGCGCGAGGCCGCCAAGGCCCGAGGCGTGAAGTTTGGCCCCCGCCCTACCCTCACC
CCGGCACAGATCGCGCACGCCCGCGAGCTGATCGACCAGGAAGGCCGCACCGTGAAAGAGGCGGCTGCAC
TGCTTGGCGTGCATCGCTCGACCCTGTACCGCGCACTTGAGCGCAGCGAGGAAGTGACGCCCACCGAGGC
CAGGCGGCGCGGTGCCTTCCGTGAGGACGCATTGACCGAGGCCGACGCCCTGGCGGCCGCCGAGAATGAA
CGCCAAGAGGAACAAGCATGAAACCGCACCAGGACGGCCAGGACGAACCGTTTTTCATTACCGAAGAGAT
CGAGGCGGAGATGATCGCGGCCGGGTACGTGTTCGAGCCGCCCGCGCACGTCTCAACCGTGCGGCTGCAT
GAAATCCTGGCCGGTTTGTCTGATGCCAAGCTGGCGGCCTGGCCGGCCAGCTTGGCCGCTGAAGAAACCG
AGCGCCGCCGTCTAAAAAGGTGATGTGTATTTGAGTAAAACAGCTTGCGTCATGCGGTCGCTGCGTATAT
GATGCGATGAGTAAATAAACAAATACGCAAGGGGAACGCATGAAGGTTATCGCTGTACTTAACCAGAAAG
GCGGGTCAGGCAAGACGACCATCGCAACCCATCTAGCCCGCGCCCTGCAACTCGCCGGGGCCGATGTTCT
GTTAGTCGATTCCGATCCCCAGGGCAGTGCCCGCGATTGGGCGGCCGTGCGGGAAGATCAACCGCTAACC
GTTGTCGGCATCGACCGCCCGACGATTGACCGCGACGTGAAGGCCATCGGCCGGCGCGACTTCGTAGTGA
TCGACGGAGCGCCCCAGGCGGCGGACTTGGCTGTGTCCGCGATCAAGGCAGCCGACTTCGTGCTGATTCC
GGTGCAGCCAAGCCCTTACGACATATGGGCCACCGCCGACCTGGTGGAGCTGGTTAAGCAGCGCATTGAG
GTCACGGATGGAAGGCTACAAGCGGCCTTTGTCGTGTCGCGGGCGATCAAAGGCACGCGCATCGGCGGTG
AGGTTGCCGAGGCGCTGGCCGGGTACGAGCTGCCCATTCTTGAGTCCCGTATCACGCAGCGCGTGAGCTA
CCCAGGCACTGCCGCCGCCGGCACAACCGTTCTTGAATCAGAACCCGAGGGCGACGCTGCCCGCGAGGTC
CAGGCGCTGGCCGCTGAAATTAAATCAAAACTCATTTGAGTTAATGAGGTAAAGAGAAAATGAGCAAAAG
CACAAACACGCTAAGTGCCGGCCGTCCGAGCGCACGCAGCAGCAAGGCTGCAACGTTGGCCAGCCTGGCA
GACACGCCAGCCATGAAGCGGGTCAACTTTCAGTTGCCGGCGGAGGATCACACCAAGCTGAAGATGTACG
CGGTACGCCAAGGCAAGACCATTACCGAGCTGCTATCTGAATACATCGCGCAGCTACCAGAGTAAATGAG
CAAATGAATAAATGAGTAGATGAATTTTAGCGGCTAAAGGAGGCGGCATGGAAAATCAAGAACAACCAGG
CACCGACGCCGTGGAATGCCCCATGTGTGGAGGAACGGGCGGTTGGCCAGGCGTAAGCGGCTGGGTTGCC
TGCCGGCCCTGCAATGGCACTGGAACCCCCAAGCCCGAGGAATCGGCGTGAGCGGTCGCAAA
Features (pLannotate 1.2.2; 38 found; start..end, strand, type, name):
   1125..1319    +  rep_origin     pVS1 oriV: origin of replication for the Pseudomonas plasmid pVS1 (Heeb et al., 2000)
   1522..1561    +  CDS            rop (fragment): Rop protein, which maintains plasmids at low copy number; rop
   1663..1803    +  misc_feature   bom: basis of mobility region from pBR322
   1989..2577    -  rep_origin     ori: high-copy-number ColE1/pMB1/pBR322/pUC origin of replication
   2664..3458    -  CDS            KanR: aminoglycoside phosphotransferase; aphA-3; confers resistance to kanamycin
   3661..4638    -  CDS            insH10 (sequence withheld): INH10_ECOLI - Protein inferred from homology: Swiss-Prot protein existence level 3. Involved in the transposition of the insertion sequence IS5. From Escherichia coli (strain K12).
   4637..4750    +  CDS            yghO (fragment) (sequence partly withheld): YGHO_ECOLI - Experimental evidence at transcript level: Swiss-Prot protein existence level 2. From Escherichia coli (strain K12).
   5082..5106    +  misc_feature   LB T-DNA repeat: left border repeat from nopaline C58 T-DNA
   5184..5358    -  polyA_signal   CaMV poly(A) signal: cauliflower mosaic virus polyadenylation signal
   5399..6424    -  CDS            HygR: hygromycin B phosphotransferase confers resistance to hygromycin
   6491..7167    -  promoter       CaMV 35S promoter (enhanced): cauliflower mosaic virus 35S promoter with a duplicated enhancer region
   7257..7345    +  CDS            lacI (fragment): lac repressor; lacI; The lac repressor binds to the lac operator to inhibit transcription in E. coli. This inhibition can be relieved by adding lactose or isopropyl-β-D-thiogalactopyranoside (IPTG).
   7358..7379    +  protein_bind   CAP binding site: CAP binding activates transcription in the presence of cAMP. E. coli catabolite activator protein
   7394..7424    +  promoter       lac promoter: promoter for the E. coli lac operon
   7428..7450    +  protein_bind   lac operator (fragment): The lac repressor binds to the lac operator to inhibit transcription in E. coli. This inhibition can be relieved by adding lactose or isopropyl-β-D-thiogalactopyranoside (IPTG). lac repressor encoded by lacI
   7489..7741    -  terminator     NOS terminator: nopaline synthase terminator and poly(A) signal
   7752..7787    +  misc_feature   MCS (fragment): pBluescript multiple cloning site
   7805..7829    +  protein_bind   attB2: mutant version of attB; recombination site for the Gateway® BP reaction BP Clonase™
   8032..8107    -  misc_RNA       gRNA scaffold: guide RNA scaffold for the Streptococcus pyogenes CRISPR/Cas9 system
   8149..8170    +  protein_bind   CAP binding site: CAP binding activates transcription in the presence of cAMP. E. coli catabolite activator protein
   8185..8215    +  promoter       lac promoter: promoter for the E. coli lac operon
   8219..8241    +  protein_bind   lac operator (fragment): The lac repressor binds to the lac operator to inhibit transcription in E. coli. This inhibition can be relieved by adding lactose or isopropyl-β-D-thiogalactopyranoside (IPTG). lac repressor encoded by lacI
   8284..8302    +  promoter       T3 promoter: promoter for bacteriophage T3 RNA polymerase
   8318..8341    +  misc_feature   MCS (fragment): pBluescript multiple cloning site
   8350..8368    -  promoter       T7 promoter: promoter for bacteriophage T7 RNA polymerase
   8376..8531    +  CDS            lacZα (fragment): LacZα fragment of β-galactosidase; lacZ fragment
   8536..8554    +  rep_origin     f1 ori (fragment): f1 bacteriophage origin of replication; arrow indicates direction of (+) strand synthesis
   8925..8945    -  protein_bind   attB5: mutant version of attB; core recombination site for the Gateway® BP reaction BP Clonase™
   8987..9610    -  terminator     E9 terminator: terminator and polyadenylation signal from the pea rbcS-E9 gene
   9668..13768   -  CDS            cas9: CAS9_STRP1 - Also known as csn1 From Streptococcus pyogenes serotype M1.
  13824..13843   -  CDS            2xFLAG (fragment): two tandem FLAG® epitope tags
  13907..13931   -  protein_bind   attB1: mutant version of attB; recombination site for the Gateway® BP reaction BP Clonase™
  13948..13969   +  misc_feature   MCS (fragment): pBluescript multiple cloning site
  14613..14767   +  CDS            lacZα (fragment): LacZα fragment of β-galactosidase; lacZ fragment
  14833..14857   +  misc_feature   RB T-DNA repeat: right border repeat from nopaline C58 T-DNA
  15197..15598   +  CDS            Y4CG_SINFN (fragment): Protein inferred from homology: Swiss-Prot protein existence level 3. From Sinorhizobium fredii (strain NBRC 101917 / NGR234).
  16158..16787   +  CDS            pVS1 StaA: stability protein from the Pseudomonas plasmid pVS1 (Heeb et al., 2000)
  17216..1059    +  CDS            pVS1 RepA (across the origin): replication protein from the Pseudomonas plasmid pVS1 (Heeb et al., 2000)
