[The description below was written by a language model from this plasmid's Addgene catalogue record and pLannotate feature annotations shown in this document.]
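Description:
pYPQAT01 is an all-in-one binary T-DNA vector for SpCas9-mediated targeted mutagenesis in dicot plants, recognising NGG PAM sites. The catalogue lists pYPQ166 as its backbone. The 17.2 kb sequence has the layout of an Agrobacterium binary plasmid. The pVS1 oriV, RepA and StaA functions support replication and stable maintenance in Agrobacterium, while a high-copy ColE1/pBR322-type origin with a bom site serves for propagation in E. coli. Bacterial selection is by kanamycin (aphA-3). The annotation also picks up an IS5-type transposase gene (insH) with an adjacent E. coli yghO fragment in the backbone between KanR and the left border. This suggests an insertion sequence acquired from a bacterial host, though the record does not comment on it.

Between the nopaline-type left and right borders sit three units. Next to the left border is the plant selection cassette: hygromycin phosphotransferase driven by an enhanced CaMV 35S promoter and ended by the CaMV poly(A) signal. The Cas9 unit carries the Streptococcus pyogenes cas9 coding sequence with FLAG epitope and NLS tags (3xFLAG per the catalogue) and the pea rbcS-E9 terminator. According to the record it is driven by the Arabidopsis UBQ10 promoter, which the automated annotation did not label. The guide unit consists of the SpCas9 gRNA scaffold expressed from the AtU3 promoter, also unlabelled. Just upstream of the scaffold is a lac promoter/lacZα segment, which may be a replaceable stuffer for guide cloning, although the record does not say so. Residual attB1, attB5 and attB2 sites indicate assembly by multisite Gateway recombination. The vector belongs to a CRISPR toolbox intended for large-scale screens in plants.
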