Addgene plasmid #223373: pYPQAT01
Purpose: T-DNA vector for SpCas9 mediated mutagenesis for dicot plants; NGG PAM; Cas9 was driven by AtUBQ10 and the sgRNA was driven by AtU3 promoter; Hygromycin for plants selection.
Depositing lab: Yiping Qi. Depositing organization: University of Maryland, College Park. Publication: A comprehensive all-in-one CRISPR toolbox for large-scale screens in plants. Cheng Y, Li G, Qi A, Mandlik R, Pan C, Wang D, Ge S, Qi Y. Plant Cell. 2025 Apr 9:koaf081. doi: 10.1093/plcell/koaf081. PubMed 40202185.
Backbone
  Vector backbone: pYPQ166
  Vector type: Plant Expression, CRISPR
  Selectable markers: Hygromycin
Growth in bacteria
  Bacterial resistance: Kanamycin, 50 μg/mL
  Growth temperature: 37°C
  Growth strain: DH5alpha
  Copy number: High Copy
Gene/Insert
  Gene/Insert name: AtUBQ10-SpCas9-AtU3-gRNA scaffold
  Tag / fusion protein: NLS; 3x FLAG
Terms and licenses: Academic/Nonprofit Terms; Industry Terms: Not Available to Industry
How to cite: pYPQAT01 was a gift from Yiping Qi (Addgene plasmid # 223373 ; http://n2t.net/addgene:223373 ; RRID:Addgene_223373)
